Addgene plasmid #54108: mEmerald-Golgi-7
Purpose: Localization: Golgi Complex, Excitation: 487, Emission: 509
Depositing lab: Michael Davidson. Depositing organization: Florida State University, Tallahassee.
Backbone
  Vector backbone: mEmerald
  Backbone size w/o insert (bp): 4750
  Vector type: Mammalian Expression
  Selectable markers: Neomycin (select with G418)
Growth in bacteria
  Bacterial resistance: Kanamycin, 50 μg/mL
  Growth temperature: 37°C
  Growth strain: DH5alpha
  Copy number: High Copy
Gene/Insert
  Gene/Insert name: Golgi (alt names: GalT Target; NM_001497.3)
  Species: H. sapiens (human)
  Mutation: aa 1-82 of NM_001497.3
  Entrez Gene: B4GALT1 (a.k.a. B4GAL-T1, CDG2D, CLDLFIB, GGTB2, GT1, GTB, beta4Gal-T1)
  Promoter: CMV
  Tag / fusion protein: mEmerald (C terminal on backbone)
  Cloning method: Unknown
  Sequencing primers: 5′ CMV-F; 3′ SV40pA-R
Terms and licenses: Academic/Nonprofit Terms; Industry Terms
Depositor comments: GalT Target. Excitation = 487; Emission = 509. Localization data: Golgi Complex
How to cite: mEmerald-Golgi-7 was a gift from Michael Davidson (Addgene plasmid # 54108 ; http://n2t.net/addgene:54108 ; RRID:Addgene_54108)
