[The description below was written by a language model from this plasmid's Addgene catalogue record and pLannotate feature annotations shown in this document.]
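Description:
mEmerald-Golgi-7 is a mammalian expression plasmid that produces a green fluorescent marker for the Golgi complex. It is built on an mEmerald N1-style backbone, propagated in E. coli from a high-copy ColE1/pUC-type origin, and also carries an f1 phage origin. A single NeoR/KanR (Tn5 aminoglycoside phosphotransferase) gene handles selection in both hosts. A bacterial bla-type promoter drives it for kanamycin resistance in bacteria, and the SV40 enhancer/early promoter drives it for G418 selection of stably transfected mammalian cells, with an HSV TK polyadenylation signal terminating the cassette. The sequenced record is 4,917 nt. The short "ble", "bGH poly(A)" and "large T antigen" fragments in the automated annotation appear to be partial matches within backbone sequence rather than functional elements.

The payload sits downstream of the human CMV immediate early enhancer and promoter. It consists of the first 82 amino acids of human beta-1,4-galactosyltransferase 1 (B4GALT1, "GalT target") fused in frame to mEmerald at the C terminus, followed by the SV40 polyadenylation signal. This N-terminal portion of the enzyme serves as the Golgi-targeting region and retains the fusion in the Golgi. mEmerald, a bright, monomeric, mammalian codon-optimized GFP variant, reports its position, with excitation recorded at 487 nm and emission at 509 nm. The "7" in the name probably refers to the length of the linker between the two parts, but the record does not state this.

The construct is used for transient or stable transfection of mammalian cells to label the Golgi in fluorescence microscopy, for example in live-cell imaging of organelle morphology or in colocalization studies.
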