Features (pLannotate 1.2.2; 15 found; start..end, strand, type, name):
     41..344     +  enhancer       CMV enhancer: human cytomegalovirus immediate early enhancer
    345..548     +  promoter       CMV promoter: human cytomegalovirus (CMV) immediate early promoter
    577..834     +  CDS            B4GALT1 (fragment): B4GT1_HUMAN - Also known as GGTB2. Experimental evidence at protein level: Swiss-Prot protein existence level 1. [Processed beta-1,4-galactosyltransferase 1]: The cell surface form functions as a recognition molecule during a variety of cell to cell and cell to matrix interactions, as those occurring during development and egg fertilization, by binding to specific oligosaccharide ligands on opposing cells or in the extracellular matrix. From Homo sapiens (Human).
    844..1563    +  CDS            mEmerald: brightly fluorescent monomeric variant of GFP mammalian codon-optimized
   1579..1662    +  CDS            large T antigen (fragment): large T antigen from SV40 (simian virus 40)
   1685..1806    +  polyA_signal   SV40 poly(A) signal: SV40 polyadenylation signal
   1840..2268    -  rep_origin     f1 ori (sequence partly withheld): f1 bacteriophage origin of replication; arrow indicates direction of (+) strand synthesis
   2295..2399    +  promoter       AmpR promoter: bla
   2401..2758    +  promoter       SV40 promoter: SV40 enhancer and early promoter
   2793..3587    +  CDS            NeoR/KanR: aminoglycoside phosphotransferase from Tn5; aph(3')-II (or nptII); confers resistance to neomycin, kanamycin, and G418 (Geneticin®)
   3608..3760    +  CDS            ble (fragment): BLE_KLEPN - Experimental evidence at protein level: Swiss-Prot protein existence level 1. Binding protein with a strong affinity to the bleomycin family of antibiotics. Binds to CL990; an antimitotic-antibiotic compound. From Klebsiella pneumoniae.
   3819..3866    +  polyA_signal   HSV TK poly(A) signal: herpes simplex virus thymidine kinase polyadenylation signal (Cole and Stacy, 1985)
   3957..3973    -  polyA_signal   bGH poly(A) signal (fragment): bovine growth hormone polyadenylation signal
   4195..4783    +  rep_origin     ori: high-copy-number ColE1/pMB1/pBR322/pUC origin of replication
   4898..4917    +  enhancer       CMV enhancer (fragment): human cytomegalovirus immediate early enhancer
>Addgene plasmid #54108 | mEmerald-Golgi-7 | addgene full sequence | sequence record 252949 | Addgene NGS Result
TTACGGGGTCATTAGTTCATAGCCCATATATGGAGTTCCGCGTTACATAACTTACGGTAAATGGCCCGCC
TGGCTGACCGCCCAACGACCCCCGCCCATTGACGTCAATAATGACGTATGTTCCCATAGTAACGCCAATA
GGGACTTTCCATTGACGTCAATGGGTGGAGTATTTACGGTAAACTGCCCACTTGGCAGTACATCAAGTGT
ATCATATGCCAAGTACGCCCCCTATTGACGTCAATGACGGTAAATGGCCCGCCTGGCATTATGCCCAGTA
CATGACCTTATGGGACTTTCCTACTTGGCAGTACATCTACGTATTAGTCATCGCTATTACCATGGTGATG
CGGTTTTGGCAGTACATCAATGGGCGTGGATAGCGGTTTGACTCACGGGGATTTCCAAGTCTCCACCCCA
TTGACGTCAATGGGAGTTTGTTTTGGCACCAAAATCAACGGGACTTTCCAAAATGTCGTAACAACTCCGC
CCCATTGACGCAAATGGGCGGTAGGCGTGTACGGTGGGAGGTCTATATAAGCAGAGCTGGTTTAGTGAAC
CGTCAGATCCGCTAGCATGAGGCTTCGGGAGCCGCTCCTGAGCGGCAGCGCCGCGATGCCAGGCGCGTCC
CTACAGCGGGCCTGCCGCCTGCTCGTGGCCGTCTGCGCTCTGCACCTTGGCGTCACCCTCGTTTACTACC
TGGCTGGCCGCGACCTGAGCCGCCTGCCCCAACTGGTCGGAGTCTCCACACCGCTGCAGGGCGGCTCGAA
CAGTGCCGCCGCCATCGGGCAGTCCTCCGGGGAGCTCCGGACCGGAGGGGCCAAGGATCCACCGGTCGCC
ACCATGGTGAGCAAGGGCGAGGAGCTGTTCACCGGGGTGGTGCCCATCCTGGTCGAGCTGGACGGCGACG
TAAACGGCCACAAGTTCAGCGTGTCCGGCGAGGGCGAGGGCGATGCCACCTACGGCAAGCTGACCCTGAA
GTTCATCTGCACCACCGGCAAGCTGCCCGTGCCCTGGCCCACCCTCGTGACCACCTTGACCTACGGCGTG
CAGTGCTTCGCCCGCTACCCCGACCACATGAAGCAGCACGACTTCTTCAAGTCCGCCATGCCCGAAGGCT
ACGTCCAGGAGCGCACCATCTTCTTCAAGGACGACGGCAACTACAAGACCCGCGCCGAGGTGAAGTTCGA
GGGCGACACCCTGGTGAACCGCATCGAGCTGAAGGGCATCGACTTCAAGGAGGACGGCAACATCCTGGGG
CACAAGCTGGAGTACAACTACAACAGCCACAAGGTCTATATCACCGCCGACAAGCAGAAGAACGGCATCA
AGGTGAACTTCAAGACCCGCCACAACATCGAGGACGGCAGCGTGCAGCTCGCCGACCACTACCAGCAGAA
CACCCCCATCGGCGACGGCCCCGTGCTGCTGCCCGACAACCACTACCTGAGCACCCAGTCCAAGCTGAGC
AAAGACCCCAACGAGAAGCGCGATCACATGGTCCTGCTGGAGTTCGTGACCGCCGCCGGGATCACTCTCG
GCATGGACGAGCTGTACAAGTAAGCGGCCGCGACTCTAGATCATAATCAGCCATACCACATTTGTAGAGG
TTTTACTTGCTTTAAAAAACCTCCCACACCTCCCCCTGAACCTGAAACATAAAATGAATGCAATTGTTGT
TGTTAACTTGTTTATTGCAGCTTATAATGGTTACAAATAAAGCAATAGCATCACAAATTTCACAAATAAA
GCATTTTTTTCACTGCATTCTAGTTGTGGTTTGTCCAAACTCATCAATGTATCTTAAGGCGTAAATTGTA
AGCGTTAATATTTTGTTAAAATTCGCGTTAAATTTTTGTTAAATCAGCTCATTTTTTAACCAATAGGCCG
AAATCGGCAAAATCCCTTATAAATCAAAAGAATAGACCGAGATAGGGT
[37 nt withheld, positions 1939-1975]
AAAGAACGTGGACTCCAACGTCAAAGG
[49 nt withheld, positions 2003-2051]
T
[91 nt withheld, positions 2053-2143]
G
[124 nt withheld, positions 2145-2268]
CAGGTGGCACTTTTCGGGGAAATGTGCGCGGAACCCCTATTTGTTTATTTTTCTAAATACATTCAAATAT
GTATCCGCTCATGAGACAATAACCCTGATAAATGCTTCAATAATATTGAAAAAGGAAGAGTCCTGAGGCG
GAAAGAACCAGCTGTGGAATGTGTGTCAGTTAGGGTGTGGAAAGTCCCCAGGCTCCCCAGCAGGCAGAAG
TATGCAAAGCATGCATCTCAATTAGTCAGCAACCAGGTGTGGAAAGTCCCCAGGCTCCCCAGCAGGCAGA
AGTATGCAAAGCATGCATCTCAATTAGTCAGCAACCATAGTCCCGCCCCTAACTCCGCCCATCCCGCCCC
TAACTCCGCCCAGTTCCGCCCATTCTCCGCCCCATGGCTGACTAATTTTTTTTATTTATGCAGAGGCCGA
GGCCGCCTCGGCCTCTGAGCTATTCCAGAAGTAGTGAGGAGGCTTTTTTGGAGGCCTAGGCTTTTGCAAA
GATCGATCAAGAGACAGGATGAGGATCGTTTCGCATGATTGAACAAGATGGATTGCACGCAGGTTCTCCG
GCCGCTTGGGTGGAGAGGCTATTCGGCTATGACTGGGCACAACAGACAATCGGCTGCTCTGATGCCGCCG
TGTTCCGGCTGTCAGCGCAGGGGCGCCCGGTTCTTTTTGTCAAGACCGACCTGTCCGGTGCCCTGAATGA
ACTGCAAGACGAGGCAGCGCGGCTATCGTGGCTGGCCACGACGGGCGTTCCTTGCGCAGCTGTGCTCGAC
GTTGTCACTGAAGCGGGAAGGGACTGGCTGCTATTGGGCGAAGTGCCGGGGCAGGATCTCCTGTCATCTC
ACCTTGCTCCTGCCGAGAAAGTATCCATCATGGCTGATGCAATGCGGCGGCTGCATACGCTTGATCCGGC
TACCTGCCCATTCGACCACCAAGCGAAACATCGCATCGAGCGAGCACGTACTCGGATGGAAGCCGGTCTT
GTCGATCAGGATGATCTGGACGAAGAGCATCAGGGGCTCGCGCCAGCCGAACTGTTCGCCAGGCTCAAGG
CGAGCATGCCCGACGGCGAGGATCTCGTCGTGACCCATGGCGATGCCTGCTTGCCGAATATCATGGTGGA
AAATGGCCGCTTTTCTGGATTCATCGACTGTGGCCGGCTGGGTGTGGCGGACCGCTATCAGGACATAGCG
TTGGCTACCCGTGATATTGCTGAAGAGCTTGGCGGCGAATGGGCTGACCGCTTCCTCGTGCTTTACGGTA
TCGCCGCTCCCGATTCGCAGCGCATCGCCTTCTATCGCCTTCTTGACGAGTTCTTCTGAGCGGGACTCTG
GGGTTCGAAATGACCGACCAAGCGACGCCCAACCTGCCATCACGAGATTTCGATTCCACCGCCGCCTTCT
ATGAAAGGTTGGGCTTCGGAATCGTTTTCCGGGACGCCGGCTGGATGATCCTCCAGCGCGGGGATCTCAT
GCTGGAGTTCTTCGCCCACCCTAGGGGGAGGCTAACTGAAACACGGAAGGAGACAATACCGGAAGGAACC
CGCGCTATGACGGCAATAAAAAGACAGAATAAAACGCACGGTGTTGGGTCGTTTGTTCATAAACGCGGGG
TTCGGTCCCAGGGCTGGCACTCTGTCGATACCCCACCGAGACCCCATTGGGGCCAATACGCCCGCGTTTC
TTCCTTTTCCCCACCCCACCCCCCAAGTTCGGGTGAAGGCCCAGGGCTCGCAGCCAACGTCGGGGCGGCA
GGCCCTGCCATAGCCTCAGGTTACTCATATATACTTTAGATTGATTTAAAACTTCATTTTTAATTTAAAA
GGATCTAGGTGAAGATCCTTTTTGATAATCTCATGACCAAAATCCCTTAACGTGAGTTTTCGTTCCACTG
AGCGTCAGACCCCGTAGAAAAGATCAAAGGATCTTCTTGAGATCCTTTTTTTCTGCGCGTAATCTGCTGC
TTGCAAACAAAAAAACCACCGCTACCAGCGGTGGTTTGTTTGCCGGATCAAGAGCTACCAACTCTTTTTC
CGAAGGTAACTGGCTTCAGCAGAGCGCAGATACCAAATACTGTTCTTCTAGTGTAGCCGTAGTTAGGCCA
CCACTTCAAGAACTCTGTAGCACCGCCTACATACCTCGCTCTGCTAATCCTGTTACCAGTGGCTGCTGCC
AGTGGCGATAAGTCGTGTCTTACCGGGTTGGACTCAAGACGATAGTTACCGGATAAGGCGCAGCGGTCGG
GCTGAACGGGGGGTTCGTGCACACAGCCCAGCTTGGAGCGAACGACCTACACCGAACTGAGATACCTACA
GCGTGAGCTATGAGAAAGCGCCACGCTTCCCGAAGGGAGAAAGGCGGACAGGTATCCGGTAAGCGGCAGG
GTCGGAACAGGAGAGCGCACGAGGGAGCTTCCAGGGGGAAACGCCTGGTATCTTTATAGTCCTGTCGGGT
TTCGCCACCTCTGACTTGAGCGTCGATTTTTGTGATGCTCGTCAGGGGGGCGGAGCCTATGGAAAAACGC
CAGCAACGCGGCCTTTTTACGGTTCCTGGCCTTTTGCTGGCCTTTTGCTCACATGTTCTTTCCTGCGTTA
TCCCCTGATTCTGTGGATAACCGTATTACCGCCATGCATTAGTTATTAATAGTAATCAA
