>Addgene plasmid #54108 | mEmerald-Golgi-7 | addgene partial sequence | sequence record 91773 | EGFP-N 5'-CGTCGCCGTCCAGCTCGACCAG-3'
CCTTGCTCACCATGGTGGCGACCGGTGGATCCTTGGCCCCTCCGGTCCGGAGCTCCCCGGAGGACTGCCC
GATGGCGGCGGCACTGTTCGAGCCGCCCTGCAGCGGTGTGGAGACTCCGACCAGTTGGGGCAGGCGGCTC
AGGTCGCGGCCAGCCAGGTAGTAAACGAGGGTGACGCCAAGGTGCAGAGCGCAGACGGCCACGAGCAGGC
GGCAGGCCCGCTGTAGGGACGCGCCTGGCATCGCGGCGCTGCCGCTCAGGAGCGGCTCCCGAAGCCTCAT
GCTAGCGGATCTGACGGTTCACTAAACCAGCTCTGCTTATATAGACCTCCCACCGTACACGCCTACCGCC
CATTTGCGTCAATGGGGCGGAGTTGTTACGACATTTTGGAAAGTCCCGTTGATTTTGGTGCCAAAACAAA
CTCCCATTGACGTCAATGGGGTGGAGACTTGGAAATCCCCGTGAGTCAAACCGCTATCCACGCCCATTGA
TGTACTGCCAAAACCGCATCACCATGGTAATAGCGATGACTAATACGTAGATGTACTGCCAAGTAGGAAA
GTCCCATAAGGTCATGTACTGGGCATAATGCCAGGCGGGCCATTTACCGTCATTGACGTCAATAGGGGGC
GTACTTGGCATATGATACACTTGATGTACTGCCAAGTGGGCAGTTTACCGTAAATACTCCACCCATTGAC
GTCAATGGAAAGTCCCTATTGGCGTTACTATGGGAACATACGTCATTATTGACGTCAATGGGCGGGGGTC
GTTGGGCGGTCAGCCAGGCGGGCCATTTACCGTAAGTTATGTAACGCGGAACTCCATATATGGGCTATGA
ACTAATGACC
